>Addgene plasmid #163862 | pJJF152_Phsp_Cas9 | addgene full sequence | sequence record 325773 | Addgene NGS Result
TCGCGCGTTTCGGTGATGACGGTGAAAACCTCTGACACATGCAGCTCCCGGAGACGGTCACAGCTTGTCT
GTAAGCGGATGCCGGGAGCAGACAAGCCCGTCAGGGCGCGTCAGCGGGTGTTGGCGGGTGTCGGGGCTGG
CTTAACTATGCGGCATCAGAGCAGATTGTACTGAGAGTGCACCATATGCGGTGTGAAATACCGCACAGAT
GCGTAAGGAGAAAATACCGCATCAGGCGCCATTCGCCATTCAGGCTGCGCAACTGTTGGGAAGGGCGATC
GGTGCGGGCCTCTTCGCTATTACGCCAGCTGGCGAAAGGGGGATGTGCTGCAAGGCGATTAAGTTGGGTA
ACGCCAGGGTTTTCCCAGTCACGACGTTGTAAAACGACGGCCAGTGAATTCACTAGTATGATTGTAGTTT
GAAGATTTCACAATTAGAGTGAATGTTGTTTGGTTCGGTTTTGTCACTGTATTTATACTCATTTCCACCT
TTTTCTAGAACATTCGAGCTGCTTCTTGCAAAAGGAGGGCGACTCACATTCAGAACATTGAGAAATAGTG
TGCGTACTGAAGAAACCCAGATACTTTTTCAATCTGCGTCTCTTTGCACCTATGGGGTGTATTTTGAAAT
GAATGCATCTAGGACCTTCTAGAACATTCTAAACGGCTGCAGGATACGGGTATATAAGCCAATCGTGTTC
AGAGGAAACCAATACACTTTGTTCAAGTGCTTACTGTTCATTCTCTAAACTTCAAGAGCTAGCATGGACA
AGAAGTACTCCATCGGACTCGACATCGGAACCAACTCCGTCGGATGGGCCGTCATCACCGACGAGTACAA
GGTCCCATCCAAGAAGTTCAAGGTCCTCGGAAACACCGACCGTCACTCCATCAAGAAGAACCTCATCGGA
GCCCTCCTCTTCGACTCCGGAGAGACCGCCGAGGCCACCCGTCTCAAGCGTACCGCCCGTCGTCGTTACA
CCCGTCGTAAGAACCGTATCTGCTACCTCCAGGAGATCTTCTCCAACGAGATGGCCAAGGTCGACGACTC
CTTCTTCCACCGTCTCGAGGAGTCCTTCCTCGTCGAGGAGGACAAGAAGCACGAGCGTCACCCAATCTTC
GGAAACATCGTCGACGAGGTCGCCTACCACGAGAAGTACCCAACCATCTACCACCTCCGTAAGAAGCTCG
TCGACTCCACCGACAAGGCCGACCTCCGTCTCATCTACCTCGCCCTCGCCCACATGATCAAGTTCCGTGG
ACACTTCCTCATCGAGGGAGACCTCAACCCAGACAACTCCGACGTCGACAAGCTCTTCATCCAGCTCGTC
CAGACCTACAACCAGCTCTTCGAGGAGAACCCAATCAACGCCTCCGGAGTCGACGCCAAGGCCATCCTCT
CCGCCCGTCTCTCCAAGTCCCGTCGTCTCGAGAACCTCATCGCCCAGCTCCCAGGAGAGAAGAAGAACGG
ACTCTTCGGAAACCTCATCGCCCTCTCCCTCGGACTCACCCCAAACTTCAAGTCCAACTTCGACCTCGCC
GAGGACGCCAAGCTCCAGCTCTCCAAGGACACCTACGACGACGACCTCGACAACCTCCTCGCCCAGATCG
GAGACCAGTACGCCGACCTCTTCCTCGCCGCCAAGAACCTCTCCGACGCCATCCTCCTCTCCGACATCCT
CCGTGTCAACACCGAGATCACCAAGGCCCCACTCTCCGCCTCCATGATCAAGCGTTACGACGAGCACCAC
CAGGACCTCACCCTCCTCAAGGCCCTCGTCCGTCAGCAGCTCCCAGAGAAGTACAAGGAGATCTTCTTCG
ACCAGTCCAAGAACGGATACGCCGGATACATCGACGGAGGAGCCTCCCAGGAGGAGTTCTACAAGTTCAT
CAAGCCAATCCTCGAGAAGATGGACGGAACCGAGGAGCTCCTCGTCAAGCTCAACCGTGAGGACCTCCTC
CGTAAGCAGCGTACCTTCGACAACGGATCCATCCCACACCAGATCCACCTCGGAGAGCTCCACGCCATCC
TCCGTCGTCAGGAGGACTTCTACCCATTCCTCAAGGACAACCGTGAGAAGATCGAGAAGATCCTCACCTT
CCGTATCCCATACTACGTCGGACCACTCGCCCGTGGAAACTCCCGTTTCGCCTGGATGACCCGTAAGTCC
GAGGAGACCATCACCCCATGGAACTTCGAGGAGGTCGTCGACAAGGGAGCCTCCGCCCAGTCCTTCATCG
AGCGTATGACCAACTTCGACAAGAACCTCCCAAACGAGAAGGTCCTCCCAAAGCACTCCCTCCTCTACGA
GTACTTCACCGTCTACAACGAGCTCACCAAGGTCAAGTACGTCACCGAGGGAATGCGTAAGCCAGCCTTC
CTCTCCGGAGAGCAGAAGAAGGCCATCGTCGACCTCCTCTTCAAGACCAACCGTAAGGTCACCGTCAAGC
AGCTCAAGGAGGACTACTTCAAGAAGATCGAGTGCTTCGACTCCGTCGAGATCTCCGGAGTCGAGGACCG
TTTCAACGCCTCCCTCGGAACCTACCACGACCTCCTCAAGATCATCAAGGACAAGGACTTCCTCGACAAC
GAGGAGAACGAGGACATCCTCGAGGACATCGTCCTCACCCTCACCCTCTTCGAGGACCGTGAGATGATCG
AGGAGCGTCTCAAGACCTACGCCCACCTCTTCGACGACAAGGTCATGAAGCAGCTCAAGCGTCGTCGTTA
CACCGGATGGGGACGTCTCTCCCGTAAGCTCATCAACGGAATCCGTGACAAGCAGTCCGGAAAGACCATC
CTCGACTTCCTCAAGTCCGACGGATTCGCCAACCGTAACGTAAGTTTAAACATGATTTTACTAACTAACT
AATCTGATTTAAATTTTCAGTTCATGCAGCTCATCCACGACGACTCCCTCACCTTCAAGGAGGACATCCA
GAAGGCCCAGGTCTCCGGACAGGGAGACTCCCTCCACGAGCACATCGCCAACCTCGCCGGATCCCCAGCC
ATCAAGAAGGGAATCCTCCAGACCGTCAAGGTCGTCGACGAGCTCGTCAAGGTCATGGGACGTCACAAGC
CAGAGAACATCGTCATCGAGATGGCCCGTGAGAACCAGACCACCCAGAAGGGACAGAAGAACTCCCGTGA
GCGTATGAAGCGTATCGAGGAGGGAATCAAGGAGCTCGGATCCCAGATCCTCAAGGAGCACCCAGTCGAG
AACACCCAGCTCCAGAACGAGAAGCTCTACCTCTACTACCTCCAGAACGGACGTGACATGTACGTCGACC
AGGAGCTCGACATCAACCGTCTCTCCGACTACGACGTCGACCACATCGTCCCACAGTCCTTCCTCAAGGA
CGACTCCATCGACAACAAGGTCCTCACCCGTTCCGACAAGAACCGTGGAAAGTCCGACAACGTCCCATCC
GAGGAGGTCGTCAAGAAGATGAAGAACTACTGGCGTCAGCTCCTCAACGCCAAGCTCATCACCCAGCGTA
AGTTCGACAACCTCACCAAGGCCGAGCGTGGAGGACTCTCCGAGCTCGACAAGGCCGGATTCATCAAGCG
TCAGCTCGTCGAGACCCGTCAGATCACCAAGCACGTCGCCCAGATCCTCGACTCCCGTATGAACACCAAG
TACGACGAGAACGACAAGCTCATCCGTGAGGTCAAGGTCATCACCCTCAAGTCCAAGCTCGTCTCCGACT
TCCGTAAGGACTTCCAGTTCTACAAGGTCCGTGAGATCAACAACTACCACCACGCCCACGACGCCTACCT
CAACGCCGTCGTCGGAACCGCCCTCATCAAGAAGTACCCAAAGCTCGAGTCCGAGTTCGTCTACGGAGAC
TACAAGGTCTACGACGTCCGTAAGATGATCGCCAAGTCCGAGCAGGAGATCGGAAAGGCCACCGCCAAGT
ACTTCTTCTACTCCAACATCATGAACTTCTTCAAGACCGAGATCACCCTCGCCAACGGAGAGATCCGTAA
GCGTCCACTCATCGAGACCAACGGAGAGACCGGAGAGATCGTCTGGGACAAGGGACGTGACTTCGCCACC
GTCCGTAAGGTCCTCTCCATGCCACAGGTCAACATCGTCAAGAAGACCGAGGTCCAGACCGGAGGATTCT
CCAAGGAGTCCATCCTCCCAAAGCGTAACTCCGACAAGCTCATCGCCCGTAAGAAGGACTGGGACCCAAA
GAAGTACGGAGGATTCGACTCCCCAACCGTCGCCTACTCCGTCCTCGTCGTCGCCAAGGTCGAGAAGGGA
AAGTCCAAGAAGCTCAAGTCCGTCAAGGAGCTCCTCGGAATCACCATCATGGAGCGTTCCTCCTTCGAGA
AGAACCCAATCGACTTCCTCGAGGCCAAGGGATACAAGGAGGTCAAGAAGGACCTCATCATCAAGCTCCC
AAAGTACTCCCTCTTCGAGCTCGAGAACGGACGTAAGCGTATGCTCGCCTCCGCCGGAGAGCTCCAGAAG
GGAAACGAGCTCGCCCTCCCATCCAAGTACGTCAACTTCCTCTACCTCGCCTCCCACTACGAGAAGCTCA
AGGGATCCCCAGAGGACAACGAGCAGAAGCAGCTCTTCGTCGAGCAGCACAAGCACTACCTCGACGAGAT
CATCGAGCAGATCTCCGAGTTCTCCAAGCGTGTCATCCTCGCCGACGCCAACCTCGACAAGGTCCTCTCC
GCCTACAACAAGCACCGTGACAAGCCAATCCGTGAGCAGGCCGAGAACATCATCCACCTCTTCACCCTCA
CCAACCTCGGAGCCCCAGCCGCCTTCAAGTACTTCGACACCACCATCGACCGTAAGCGTTACACCTCCAC
CAAGGAGGTCCTCGACGCCACCCTCATCCACCAGTCCATCACCGGACTCTACGAGACCCGTATCGACCTC
TCCCAGCTCGGAGGAGACTCCCGTGCCGACCCAAAGAAGAAGCGTAAGGTCTGACCTAGGGTCCAATTAC
TCTTCAACATCCCTACATGCTCTTTCTCCCTGTGCTCCCACCCCCTATTTTTGTTATTATCAAAAAACTT
CTCTTAATTTCTTTGTTTTTTAGCTTCTTTTAAGTCACCTCTAACAATGAAATTGTGTAGATTCAAAAAT
AGAATTAATTCGTAATAAAAAGTCGAAAAAAATTGTGCTCCCTCCCCCCATTAATAATAATTCTATCCCA
AAATCTACACAATGTTCTGTGTACACTTCTTATGTTTTTTACTTCTGATAAATTTTTTTGAAACATCATA
GAAAAAACCGCACACAAAATACCTTATCATATGTTACGTTTCAGTTTATGACCGCAATTTTTATTTCTTC
GCACGTCTGGGCCTCTCATGACGTCAAATCATGCTCATCGTGAAAAAGTTTTGGAGTATTTTTGGAATTT
TTCAATCAAGTGAAAGTTTATGAAATTAATTTTCCTGCTTTTGCTTTTTGGGGTTTCCCCTATTGTTTGT
CAAGATTTCGAGGACGGCGTTTTTCTTGCTAAAATCACAAGTATTGATGAGCACGATGCAAGAAAGATCG
GAAGAAGGTTTGGGTTTGAGGCTCAGTGGAAGGTGAGTAGAAGTTGATAATTTGAAAGTGGAGTAGTGTC
TATGGGGTTTTTGCCTTAAATGACAGAATACATTCCCAATATACCAAACATAACTGTTTAAGCTTGGCGT
AATCATGGTCATAGCTGTTTCCTGTGTGAAATTGTTATCCGCTCACAATTCCACACAACATACGAGCCGG
AAGCATAAAGTGTAAAGCCTGGGGTGCCTAATGAGTGAGCTAACTCACATTAATTGCGTTGCGCTCACTG
CCCGCTTTCCAGTCGGGAAACCTGTCGTGCCAGCTGCATTAATGAATCGGCCAACGCGCGGGGAGAGGCG
GTTTGCGTATTGGGCGCTCTTCCGCTTCCTCGCTCACTGACTCGCTGCGCTCGGTCGTTCGGCTGCGGCG
AGCGGTATCAGCTCACTCAAAGGCGGTAATACGGTTATCCACAGAATCAGGGGATAACGCAGGAAAGAAC
ATGTGAGCAAAAGGCCAGCAAAAGGCCAGGAACCGTAAAAAGGCCGCGTTGCTGGCGTTTTTCCATAGGC
TCCGCCCCCCTGACGAGCATCACAAAAATCGACGCTCAAGTCAGAGGTGGCGAAACCCGACAGGACTATA
AAGATACCAGGCGTTTCCCCCTGGAAGCTCCCTCGTGCGCTCTCCTGTTCCGACCCTGCCGCTTACCGGA
TACCTGTCCGCCTTTCTCCCTTCGGGAAGCGTGGCGCTTTCTCATAGCTCACGCTGTAGGTATCTCAGTT
CGGTGTAGGTCGTTCGCTCCAAGCTGGGCTGTGTGCACGAACCCCCCGTTCAGCCCGACCGCTGCGCCTT
ATCCGGTAACTATCGTCTTGAGTCCAACCCGGTAAGACACGACTTATCGCCACTGGCAGCAGCCACTGGT
AACAGGATTAGCAGAGCGAGGTATGTAGGCGGTGCTACAGAGTTCTTGAAGTGGTGGCCTAACTACGGCT
ACACTAGAAGAACAGTATTTGGTATCTGCGCTCTGCTGAAGCCAGTTACCTTCGGAAAAAGAGTTGGTAG
CTCTTGATCCGGCAAACAAACCACCGCTGGTAGCGGTGGTTTTTTTGTTTGCAAGCAGCAGATTACGCGC
AGAAAAAAAGGATCTCAAGAAGATCCTTTGATCTTTTCTACGGGGTCTGACGCTCAGTGGAACGAAAACT
CACGTTAAGGGATTTTGGTCATGAGATTATCAAAAAGGATCTTCACCTAGATCCTTTTAAATTAAAAATG
AAGTTTTAAATCAATCTAAAGTATATATGAGTAAACTTGGTCTGACAGTTACCAATGCTTAATCAGTGAG
GCACCTATCTCAGCGATCTGTCTATTTCGTTCATCCATAGTTGCCTGACTCCCCGTCGTGTAGATAACTA
CGATACGGGAGGGCTTACCATCTGGCCCCAGTGCTGCAATGATACCGCGAGACCCACGCTCACCGGCTCC
AGATTTATCAGCAATAAACCAGCCAGCCGGAAGGGCCGAGCGCAGAAGTGGTCCTGCAACTTTATCCGCC
TCCATCCAGTCTATTAATTGTTGCCGGGAAGCTAGAGTAAGTAGTTCGCCAGTTAATAGTTTGCGCAACG
TTGTTGCCATTGCTACAGGCATCGTGGTGTCACGCTCGTCGTTTGGTATGGCTTCATTCAGCTCCGGTTC
CCAACGATCAAGGCGAGTTACATGATCCCCCATGTTGTGCAAAAAAGCGGTTAGCTCCTTCGGTCCTCCG
ATCGTTGTCAGAAGTAAGTTGGCCGCAGTGTTATCACTCATGGTTATGGCAGCACTGCATAATTCTCTTA
CTGTCATGCCATCCGTAAGATGCTTTTCTGTGACTGGTGAGTACTCAACCAAGTCATTCTGAGAATAGTG
TATGCGGCGACCGAGTTGCTCTTGCCCGGCGTCAATACGGGATAATACCGCGCCACATAGCAGAACTTTA
AAAGTGCTCATCATTGGAAAACGTTCTTCGGGGCGAAAACTCTCAAGGATCTTACCGCTGTTGAGATCCA
GTTCGATGTAACCCACTCGTGCACCCAACTGATCTTCAGCATCTTTTACTTTCACCAGCGTTTCTGGGTG
AGCAAAAACAGGAAGGCAAAATGCCGCAAAAAAGGGAATAAGGGCGACACGGAAATGTTGAATACTCATA
CTCTTCCTTTTTCAATATTATTGAAGCATTTATCAGGGTTATTGTCTCATGAGCGGATACATATTTGAAT
GTATTTAGAAAAATAAACAAATAGGGGTTCCGCGCACATTTCCCCGAAAAGTGCCACCTGACGTCTAAGA
AACCATTATTATCATGACATTAACCTATAAAAATAGGCGTATCACGAGGCCCTTTCGTC
Features (pLannotate 1.2.2; 13 found; start..end, strand, type, name):
    137..236     +  misc_feature   bom (fragment): basis of mobility region from pBR322
    242..399     -  CDS            lacZα (fragment): LacZα fragment of β-galactosidase; lacZ fragment
    452..757     +  promoter       hsp16-48 promoter: promoter for the C. elegans heat shock protein 16-48 gene (Russnak and Candido, 1985)
    764..4918    +  CDS            Cas9: S. pyogenes Cas9, codon optimized for C. elegans with a synthetic intron
   5410..5562    +  CDS            aex-5 (fragment): AEX5_CAEEL - Also known as kpc-3 From Caenorhabditis elegans.
   5702..5718    -  protein_bind   lac operator: The lac repressor binds to the lac operator to inhibit transcription in E. coli. This inhibition can be relieved by adding lactose or isopropyl-β-D-thiogalactopyranoside (IPTG). lac repressor encoded by lacI
   5726..5756    -  promoter       lac promoter: promoter for the E. coli lac operon
   5771..5792    -  protein_bind   CAP binding site: CAP binding activates transcription in the presence of cAMP. E. coli catabolite activator protein
   5805..5897    -  CDS            lacI (fragment): lac repressor; lacI; The lac repressor binds to the lac operator to inhibit transcription in E. coli. This inhibition can be relieved by adding lactose or isopropyl-β-D-thiogalactopyranoside (IPTG).
   6080..6668    -  rep_origin     ori: high-copy-number ColE1/pMB1/pBR322/pUC origin of replication
   6839..7699    -  CDS            AmpR: β-lactamase; bla; confers resistance to ampicillin, carbenicillin, and related antibiotics
   7700..7804    -  promoter       AmpR promoter: bla
   7899..35      +  CDS            rop (fragment) (across the origin): Rop protein, which maintains plasmids at low copy number; rop
