[The description below was written by a language model from this plasmid's Addgene catalogue record and pLannotate feature annotations shown in this document.]
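Description:
pJJF152_Phsp_Cas9 is a 7,899 bp worm-expression CRISPR plasmid built on a pUC57 backbone and designed for heat shock-inducible production of Cas9 in Caenorhabditis elegans. It is propagated in E. coli using the high-copy ColE1/pUC-type origin of replication and selected with ampicillin through the β-lactamase (AmpR) gene and its native promoter. The annotation also picks up the usual cloning-vector remnants: fragments of lacZα, lacI, rop and the pBR322 bom region, together with the lac promoter, lac operator and CAP binding site. These flank the insertion site and have no role in the worm.

The payload, assembled by Gibson cloning, is a Streptococcus pyogenes Cas9 coding sequence that has been codon optimized for C. elegans. It carries a synthetic intron, a feature commonly included to improve transgene expression in worms, and an SV40 nuclear localization signal to direct the nuclease to the nucleus. This Cas9 version derives from an earlier, widely distributed C. elegans Cas9 plasmid. It sits directly downstream of the promoter of the C. elegans small heat shock protein gene hsp-16.48, so Cas9 transcription is induced when transgenic animals are shifted to elevated temperature, giving temporal control of nuclease activity. Downstream of the Cas9 ORF lies roughly 800 bp in which the only annotation is a short fragment matching C. elegans aex-5. A 3′ UTR is not explicitly named in the record. No guide RNA cassette is annotated, so guides would have to be supplied from separate constructs. The associated publication uses the plasmid for scalable in vivo genome editing to study regulatory sequences in parallel.
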