Addgene plasmid #163862: pJJF152_Phsp_Cas9
Purpose: heat shock-induced expression of Cas9 in C. elegans
Depositing lab: Nikolaus Rajewsky. Depositing organization: Max-Delbrueck-Centrum fuer Molekulare Medizin (MDC). Publication: Parallel genetics of regulatory sequences using scalable genome editing in vivo. Froehlich JJ, Uyar B, Herzog M, Theil K, Glazar P, Akalin A, Rajewsky N. Cell Rep. 2021 Apr 13;35(2):108988. doi: 10.1016/j.celrep.2021.108988. PubMed 33852857.
Backbone
  Vector backbone: pUC57
  Backbone size w/o insert (bp): 3702
  Total vector size (bp): 7899
  Vector type: Worm Expression, CRISPR
Growth in bacteria
  Bacterial resistance: Ampicillin, 100 μg/mL
  Growth temperature: 37°C
  Growth strain: DH5alpha
  Copy number: Unknown
Gene/Insert
  Gene/Insert name: Cas9, C. elegans codon optimized with intron and SV40_NLS
  Species: Synthetic
  Insert size (bp): 4197
  Promoter: Phsp-16.48
  Cloning method: Gibson Cloning
  Sequencing primers: 5′ M13F
Resource information
  A portion of this plasmid was derived from a plasmid made by: This plasmid uses the codon optimized Cas9 from Friedland et al. 2013 (PMID 23817069) which is distributed by Addgene as plasmid #46168.
Terms and licenses: Academic/Nonprofit Terms; Industry Terms: Not Available to Industry
Depositor comments: This plasmid uses the codon optimized Cas9 from Friedland et al. 2013 (PMID 23817069) which is distributed by Addgene as plasmid #46168.
How to cite: pJJF152_Phsp_Cas9 was a gift from Nikolaus Rajewsky (Addgene plasmid # 163862 ; http://n2t.net/addgene:163862 ; RRID:Addgene_163862)
